>Addgene plasmid #234489 | pGTM_Sumo_PLpro_C111A | addgene full sequence | sequence record 469250 | Addgene NGS Result
TATCATTGCAGCACTGGGGCCAGATGGTAAGCCCTCCCGTATCGTAGTTATCTACACGACGGGGAGTCAG
GCAACTATGGATGAACGAAATAGACAGATCGCTGAGATAGGTGCCTCACTGATTAAGCATTGGTAACTGT
CAGACCAAGTTTACTCATATATACTTTAGATTGATTTAAAACTTCATTTTTAATTTAAAAGGATCTAGGT
GAAGATCCTTTTTGATAATCTCATGACCAAAATCCCTTAACGTGAGTTTTCGTTCCACTGAGCGTCAGAC
CCCGTAGAAAAGATCAAAGGATCTTCTTGAGATCCTTTTTTTCTGCGCGTAATCTGCTGCTTGCAAACAA
AAAAACCACCGCTACCAGCGGTGGTTTGTTTGCCGGATCAAGAGCTACCAACTCTTTTTCCGAAGGTAAC
TGGCTTCAGCAGAGCGCAGATACCAAATACTGTCCTTCTAGTGTAGCCGTAGTTAGGCCACCACTTCAAG
AACTCTGTAGCACCGCCTACATACCTCGCTCTGCTAATCCTGTTACCAGTGGCTGCTGCCAGTGGCGATA
AGTCGTGTCTTACCGGGTTGGACTCAAGACGATAGTTACCGGATAAGGCGCAGCGGTCGGGCTGAACGGG
GGGTTCGTGCACACAGCCCAGCTTGGAGCGAACGACCTACACCGAACTGAGATACCTACAGCGTGAGCTA
TGAGAAAGCGCCACGCTTCCCGAAGGGAGAAAGGCGGACAGGTATCCGGTAAGCGGCAGGGTCGGAACAG
GAGAGCGCACGAGGGAGCTTCCAGGGGGAAACGCCTGGTATCTTTATAGTCCTGTCGGGTTTCGCCACCT
CTGACTTGAGCGTCGATTTTTGTGATGCTCGTCAGGGGGGCGGAGCCTATGGAAAAACGCCAGCAACGCG
GCCTTTTTACGGTTCCTGGCCTTTTGCTGGCCTTTTGCTCACATGTTCTTTCCTGCGTTATCCCCTGATT
CTGTGGATAACCGTATTACCGCCTTTGAGTGAGCTGATACCGCTCGCCGCAGCCGAACGACCGAGCGCAG
CGAGTCAGTGAGCGAGGAAGCGGAAGAGCGCCTGATGCGGTATTTTCTCCTTACGCATCTGTGCGGTATT
TCACACCGCAATGGTGCACTCTCAGTACAATCTGCTCTGATGCCGCATAGTTAAGCCAGTATACACTCCG
CTATCGCTACGTGACTGGGTCATGGCTGCGCCCCGACACCCGCCAACACCCGCTGACGCGCCCTGACGGG
CTTGTCTGCTCCCGGCATCCGCTTACAGACAAGCTGTGACCGTCTCCGGGAGCTGCATGTGTCAGAGGTT
TTCACCGTCATCACCGAAACGCGCGAGGCAGCTGCGGTAAAGCTCATCAGCGTGGTCGTGAAGCGATTCA
CAGATGTCTGCCTGTTCATCCGCGTCCAGCTCGTTGAGTTTCTCCAGAAGCGTTAATGTCTGGCTTCTGA
TAAAGCGGGCCATGTTAAGGGCGGTTTTTTCCTGTTTGGTCACTGATGCCTCCGTGTAAGGGGGATTTCT
GTTCATGGGGGTAATGATACCGATGAAACGAGAGAGGATGCTCACGATACGGGTTACTGATGATGAACAT
GCCCGGTTACTGGAACGTTGTGAGGGTAAACAACTGGCGGTATGGATGCGGCGGGACCAGAGAAAAATCA
CTCAGGGTCAATGCCAGCGCTTCGTTAATACAGATGTAGGTGTTCCACAGGGTAGCCAGCAGCATCCTGC
GATGCAGATCCGGAACATAATGGTGCAGGGCGCTGACTTCCGCGTTTCCAGACTTTACGAAACACGGAAA
CCGAAGACCATTCATGTTGTTGCTCAGGTCGCAGACGTTTTGCAGCAGCAGTCGCTTCACGTTCGCTCGC
GTATCGGTGATTCATTCTGCTAACCAGTAAGGCAACCCCGCCAGCCTAGCCGGGTCCTCAACGACAGGAG
CACGATCATGCGCACCCGTGGGGCCGCCATGCCGGCGATAATGGCCTGCTTCTCGCCGAAACGTTTGGTG
GCGGGACCAGTGACGAAGGCTTGAGCGAGGGCGTGCAAGATTCCGAATACCGCAAGCGACAGGCCGATCA
TCGTCGCGCTCCAGCGAAAGCGGTCCTCGCCGAAAATGACCCAGAGCGCTGCCGGCACCTGTCCTACGAG
TTGCATGATAAAGAAGACAGTCATAAGTGCGGCGACGATAGTCATGCCCCGCGCCCACCGGAAGGAGCTG
ACTGGGTTGAAGGCTCTCAAGGGCATCGGTCGAGATCCCGGTGCCTAATGAGTGAGCTAACTTACATTAA
TTGCGTTGCGCTCACTGCCCGCTTTCCAGTCGGGAAACCTGTCGTGCCAGCTGCATTAATGAATCGGCCA
ACGCGCGGGGAGAGGCGGTTTGCGTATTGGGCGCCAGGGTGGTTTTTCTTTTCACCAGTGAGACGGGCAA
CAGCTGATTGCCCTTCACCGCCTGGCCCTGAGAGAGTTGCAGCAAGCGGTCCACGCTGGTTTGCCCCAGC
AGGCGAAAATCCTGTTTGATGGTGGTTAACGGCGGGATATAACATGAGCTGTCTTCGGTATCGTCGTATC
CCACTACCGAGATATCCGCACCAACGCGCAGCCCGGACTCGGTAATGGCGCGCATTGCGCCCAGCGCCAT
CTGATCGTTGGCAACCAGCATCGCAGTGGGAACGATGCCCTCATTCAGCATTTGCATGGTTTGTTGAAAA
CCGGACATGGCACTCCAGTCGCCTTCCCGTTCCGCTATCGGCTGAATTTGATTGCGAGTGAGATATTTAT
GCCAGCCAGCCAGACGCAGACGCGCCGAGACAGAACTTAATGGGCCCGCTAACAGCGCGATTTGCTGGTG
ACCCAATGCGACCAGATGCTCCACGCCCAGTCGCGTACCGTCTTCATGGGAGAAAATAATACTGTTGATG
GGTGTCTGGTCAGAGACATCAAGAAATAACGCCGGAACATTAGTGCAGGCAGCTTCCACAGCAATGGCAT
CCTGGTCATCCAGCGGATAGTTAATGATCAGCCCACTGACGCGTTGCGCGAGAAGATTGTGCACCGCCGC
TTTACAGGCTTCGACGCCGCTTCGTTCTACCATCGACACCACCACGCTGGCACCCAGTTGATCGGCGCGA
GATTTAATCGCCGCGACAATTTGCGACGGCGCGTGCAGGGCCAGACTGGAGGTGGCAACGCCAATCAGCA
ACGACTGTTTGCCCGCCAGTTGTTGTGCCACGCGGTTGGGAATGTAATTCAGCTCCGCCATCGCCGCTTC
CACTTTTTCCCGCGTTTTCGCAGAAACGTGGCTGGCCTGGTTCACCACGCGGGAAACGGTCTGATAAGAG
ACACCGGCATACTCTGCGACATCGTATAACGTTACTGGTTTCACATTCACCACCCTGAATTGACTCTCTT
CCGGGCGCTATCATGCCATACCGCGAAAGGTTTTGCGCCATTCGATGGTGTCCGGGATCTCGACGCTCTC
CCTTATGCGACTCCTGCATTAGGAAGCAGCCCAGTAGTAGGTTGAGGCCGTTGAGCACCGCCGCCGCAAG
GAATGGTGCATGCAAGGAGATGGCGCCCAACAGTCCCCCGGCCACGGGGCCTGCCACCATACCCACGCCG
AAACAAGCGCTCATGAGCCCGAAGTGGCGAGCCCGATCTTCCCCATCGGTGATGTCGGCGATATAGGCGC
CAGCAACCGCACCTGTGGCGCCGGTGATGCCGGCCACGATGCGTCCGGCGTAGAGGATCGAGATCTCGAT
CCCGCGAAATTAATACGACTCACTATAGGGGAATTGTGAGCGGATAACAATTCCCCTCTAGAAATAATTT
TGTTTAACTTTAAGAAGGAGATATACCATGGGTCATCACCATCATCATCACGGGTCGGACTCAGAAGTCA
ATCAAGAAGCTAAGCCAGAGGTCAAGCCAGAAGTCAAGCCTGAGACTCACATCAATTTAAAGGTGTCCGA
TGGATCTTCAGAGATCTTCTTCAAGATCAAAAAGACCACTCCTTTAAGAAGGCTGATGGAAGCGTTCGCT
AAAAGACAGGGTAAGGAAATGGACTCCTTAAGATTCTTGTACGACGGTATTAGAATTCAAGCTGATCAGG
CCCCTGAAGATTTGGACATGGAGGATAACGATATTATTGAGGCTCACCGCGAACAGATTGGAGGTGAAGT
GCGTACCATCAAGGTGTTCACCACCGTTGACAACATTAACCTGCACACCCAGGTGGTTGATATGAGCATG
ACCTACGGTCAGCAATTTGGCCCGACCTATCTGGACGGCGCGGATGTTACCAAGATCAAACCGCACAACA
GCCACGAAGGTAAAACCTTCTACGTGCTGCCGAACGACGATACCCTGCGTGTTGAGGCGTTCGAATACTA
TCACACCACCGACCCGAGCTTTCTGGGCCGTTACATGAGCGCGCTGAACCACACCAAGAAATGGAAGTAT
CCGCAAGTGAACGGTCTGACCAGCATCAAATGGGCGGACAACAACGCGTATCTGGCGACCGCGCTGCTGA
CCCTGCAGCAAATTGAGCTGAAGTTCAACCCGCCGGCGCTGCAGGATGCGTACTATCGTGCGCGTGCGGG
CGAAGCGGCGAACTTTTGCGCGCTGATCCTGGCGTACTGCAACAAAACCGTGGGCGAGCTGGGCGACGTT
CGTGAAACCATGAGCTACCTGTTCCAACACGCGAACCTGGATAGCTGCAAGCGTGTGCTGAACGTGGTTT
GCAAAACCTGCGGTCAGCAACAGACCACCCTGAAGGGCGTGGAGGCGGTTATGTACATGGGTACCCTGAG
CTATGAACAATTTAAGAAAGGCGTTCAGATTCCGTGCACCTGCGGCAAGCAGGCGACCAAATACCTGGTG
CAACAGGAGAGCCCGTTCGTTATGATGAGCGCTCCGCCGGCGCAATATGAGCTGAAACACGGTACCTTTA
CCTGCGCGAGCGAATACACCGGTAACTATCAGTGCGGCCACTACAAGCACATCACCAGCAAAGAAACCCT
GTATTGCATTGACGGCGCGCTGCTGACCAAGAGCAGCGAGTACAAAGGTCCGATCACCGATGTGTTTTAC
AAGGAAAACAGCTATACCACCACCATTAAACCGGTTACCTGAGACCTTAAGGTCTCAGATCCGAATTCGA
GCTCCGTCGACAAGCTTGCGGCCGCACTCGAGCACCACCACCACCACCACTGAGATCCGGCTGCTAACAA
AGCCCGAAAGGAAGCTGAGTTGGCTGCTGCCACCGCTGAGCAATAACTAGCATAACCCCTTGGGGCCTCT
AAACGGGTCTTGAGGGGTTTTTTGCTGAAAGGAGGAACTATATCCGGATTGGCGAATGGG
[124 nt withheld, positions 5381-5504]
C
[91 nt withheld, positions 5506-5596]
A
[49 nt withheld, positions 5598-5646]
CCTTTGACGTTGGAGTCCACGTTCTTT
[37 nt withheld, positions 5674-5710]
ACCCTATCTCGGTCTATTCTTTTGATTTATAAGGGATTTTGCCGATTTCGGCCTATTGGTTAAAAAATGA
GCTGATTTAACAAAAATTTAACGCGAATTTTAACAAAATATTAACGCTTACAATTTAGGTGGCACTTTTC
GGGGAAATGTGCGCGGAACCCCTATTTGTTTATTTTTCTAAATACATTCAAATATGTATCCGCTCATGAG
ACAATAACCCTGATAAATGCTTCAATAATATTGAAAAAGGAAGAGTATGAGTATTCAACATTTCCGTGTC
GCCCTTATTCCCTTTTTTGCGGCATTTTGCCTTCCTGTTTTTGCTCACCCAGAAACGCTGGTGAAAGTAA
AAGATGCTGAAGATCAGTTGGGTGCACGAGTGGGTTACATCGAACTGGATCTCAACAGCGGTAAGATCCT
TGAGAGTTTTCGCCCCGAAGAACGTTTTCCAATGATGAGCACTTTTAAAGTTCTGCTATGTGGCGCGGTA
TTATCCCGTATTGACGCCGGGCAAGAGCAACTCGGTCGCCGCATACACTATTCTCAGAATGACTTGGTTG
AGTACTCACCAGTCACAGAAAAGCATCTTACGGATGGCATGACAGTAAGAGAATTATGCAGTGCTGCCAT
AACCATGAGTGATAACACTGCGGCCAACTTACTTCTGACAACGATCGGAGGACCGAAGGAGCTAACCGCT
TTTTTGCACAACATGGGGGATCATGTAACTCGCCTTGATCGTTGGGAACCGGAGCTGAATGAAGCCATAC
CAAACGACGAGCGTGACACCACGATGCCTGCAGCAATGGCAACAACGTTGCGCAAACTATTAACTGGCGA
ACTACTTACTCTAGCTTCCCGGCAACAATTAATAGACTGGATGGAGGCGGATAAAGTTGCAGGACCACTT
CTGCGCTCGGCCCTTCCGGCTGGCTGGTTTATTGCTGATAAATCTGGAGCCGGTGAGCGTGGTTCTCGCG
G
Features (pLannotate 1.2.2; 20 found; start..end, strand, type, name):
    307..895     +  rep_origin     ori: high-copy-number ColE1/pMB1/pBR322/pUC origin of replication
   1081..1220    -  misc_feature   bom: basis of mobility region from pBR322
   1322..1513    -  CDS            rop: Rop protein, which maintains plasmids at low copy number; rop
   1530..1910    +  CDS            YPB1_ECOLX: Protein predicted: Swiss-Prot protein existence level 4. From Escherichia coli.
   1982..2273    -  CDS            TcR (fragment): tetracycline efflux protein; tet; confers resistance to tetracycline
   2288..2309    -  protein_bind   CAP binding site: CAP binding activates transcription in the presence of cAMP. E. coli catabolite activator protein
   2322..3404    -  CDS            lacI: lac repressor; lacI; The lac repressor binds to the lac operator to inhibit transcription in E. coli. This inhibition can be relieved by adding lactose or isopropyl-β-D-thiogalactopyranoside (IPTG).
   3405..3482    -  promoter       lacI promoter: lacI
   3490..3769    -  CDS            TcR (fragment): tetracycline efflux protein; tet; confers resistance to tetracycline
   3791..3809    +  promoter       T7 promoter: promoter for bacteriophage T7 RNA polymerase
   3810..3834    +  protein_bind   lac operator: The lac repressor binds to the lac operator to inhibit transcription in E. coli. This inhibition can be relieved by adding lactose or isopropyl-β-D-thiogalactopyranoside (IPTG). lac repressor encoded by lacI
   3849..3871    +  RBS            RBS: efficient ribosome binding site from bacteriophage T7 gene 10 (Olins and Rangwala, 1989)
   3908..4195    +  CDS            SUMO: cleavable ubiquitin-like protein tag; S. cerevisiae SMT3 (truncated and modified); modified to prevent cleavage by eukaryotic SUMO proteases
   4196..5149    +  CDS            R1A_SARS2 (fragment): Experimental evidence at protein level: Swiss-Prot protein existence level 1. [Non-structural protein 10]: Plays a pivotal role in viral transcription by stimulating both nsp14 3'-5' exoribonuclease and nsp16 2'-O-methyltransferase activities. Therefore plays an essential role in viral mRNAs cap methylation. From Severe acute respiratory syndrome coronavirus 2 (2019-nCoV) (SARS-CoV-2).
   5213..5230    +  CDS            9xHis (fragment): 9xHis affinity tag
   5240..5289    +  CDS            SET1 (fragment): solubility-enhancement tag derived from T7 phage gene 10B
   5297..5344    +  terminator     T7 terminator: transcription terminator for bacteriophage T7 RNA polymerase
   5381..5809    +  rep_origin     f1 ori (sequence partly withheld): f1 bacteriophage origin of replication; arrow indicates direction of (+) strand synthesis
   5862..5966    +  promoter       AmpR promoter: bla
   5967..136     +  CDS            AmpR (across the origin): β-lactamase; bla; confers resistance to ampicillin, carbenicillin, and related antibiotics
