[The description below was written by a language model from this plasmid's Addgene catalogue record and pLannotate feature annotations shown in this document.]
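Description:
pGTM_Sumo_PLpro_C111A is a 6,691 bp bacterial expression plasmid built on pET15Sumo2_NESG, a pET-derived backbone adapted by a structural genomics consortium. It is designed to produce a catalytically dead form of the SARS-CoV-2 papain-like protease in E. coli. It replicates from a pBR322-type ColE1 origin accompanied by the bom region and the rop gene. This fits the catalogue's low-copy designation, even though the automated annotation labels the origin generically as high-copy. Selection is by ampicillin through the bla gene. An f1 origin is also present, along with leftover tetracycline-resistance fragments flanking the lacI cassette, which are remnants of the pBR322 lineage and not functional markers.

The expression cassette uses a T7 promoter followed by a lac operator and the T7 gene 10 ribosome binding site, with a plasmid-borne lacI gene supplying repressor. Transcription therefore requires a host supplying T7 RNA polymerase and is induced with IPTG. The open reading frame encodes an N-terminal 6xHis tag and a yeast SMT3-derived SUMO domain fused directly to Nsp3 residues 746–1063, the PLpro domain of the ORF1ab polyprotein. The feature table identifies this segment only as a polyprotein 1a fragment, and its Nsp10 functional note does not apply to this region. The C111A substitution replaces the active-site cysteine and abolishes protease activity. A short His-tag fragment and a T7 gene 10-derived sequence annotated downstream of the insert, before the T7 terminator, appear to be backbone remnants. The record does not describe any C-terminal tag.

According to the record, SUMO protease cleavage removes the tag and leaves no non-native residues. The purified inactive PLpro can then be used, for example, as a control alongside active enzyme.
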