Addgene plasmid #234489: pGTM_Sumo_PLpro_C111A
Purpose: Expresses SARS-CoV-2 Nsp3 residues 746-1063 for the purification of PLpro protease with a C111A active site mutation that abolishes protease activity. Following Sumo Protease cleavage no nonnative res
Depositing lab: Gaetano Montelione. Depositing organization: Rensselaer Polytechnic Institute. Publication: Protocol for production and characterization of SARS-CoV-2 PL(pro) in Escherichia coli. De Falco A, Greene-Cramer R, Shurina BA, Zakian S, Acton TB, Ramelot TA, Montelione GT. STAR Protoc. 2025 Sep 19;6(3):103952. doi: 10.1016/j.xpro.2025.103952. Epub 2025 Jul 18. PubMed 40682779.
Backbone
  Vector backbone: pET15Sumo2_NESG
  Backbone manufacturer: Novagen/Northeast Structural Genomics Consortium
  Backbone size w/o insert (bp): 5734
  Total vector size (bp): 6691
  Vector type: Bacterial Expression
Growth in bacteria
  Bacterial resistance: Ampicillin, 100 μg/mL
  Growth temperature: 37°C
  Growth strain: DH5alpha
  Copy number: Low Copy
Gene/Insert
  Gene/Insert name: PLpro (alt name: Nsp3)
  Species: SARS-CoV-2
  Insert size (bp): 937
  GenBank ID: WQM42602.1 PRO_0000449637
  Entrez Gene: ORF1ab (a.k.a. GU280_gp01)
  Promoter: T7 lac
  Tag / fusion protein: 6xHis-Sumo (N terminal on backbone)
  Cloning method: Unknown
  Sequencing primers: 5′ T7 Forward; 3′ T7 Reverse
Terms and licenses: Academic/Nonprofit Terms; Industry Terms: Not Available to Industry
How to cite: pGTM_Sumo_PLpro_C111A was a gift from Gaetano Montelione (Addgene plasmid # 234489 ; http://n2t.net/addgene:234489 ; RRID:Addgene_234489)
